>Addgene plasmid #54832 | mKind2-C1 | addgene partial sequence | sequence record 89842 | CMV-F 5'-CGCAAATGGGCGGTAGGCGTG-3'
TCAGAATCCGCTAGCGCTACCGGTCGCCACCATGGTGAGCGAGCTGATTAAGGAGAACATGCCCATGAAG
CTGTACATGGAGGGCACCGTGAACAACCACCACTTCAAGTGCACATCCGAGGGCGAAGGCAAGCCCTACG
AGGGCACCCAGACCATGAGAATCAAGGTCGTCGAGGGCGGCCCTCTCCCCTTCGCCTTCGACATCCTGGC
TACCAGCTTCATGTACGGCAGCAAAACCTTCATCAAGCACCCTCCGGGCATCCCCGACTTCTTTAAGCAG
TCCTTCCCTGAGGGCTTCACATGGGAGAGAGTCACCACATACGAAGACGGGGGCGTGCTGACCGCTACCC
AGGACACCAGCCTCCAGGACGGCTGCCTCATCTACAACGTCAAGGTTAGAGGGGTGAACTTCCCAGCCAA
CGGCCCTGTGATGCAGAAGAAAACACTCGGCTGGGAGGCCCACACCGAGACGATGTACCCCGCTGACGGC
GGCCTGGAAGGCGCATGTGACATGGCCCTGAAGCTCGTGGGCGGGGGCCACCTGATCGCCAACCTTGAGA
CCACATACAGATCCAAGAAACCCGCTACGAACCTCAAGATGCCCGGCGTCTACAACGTGGACCACAGACT
GGAAAGAATCAAGGAGGCCGACGATGAGACCTACGTCGAGCAGCACGAGGTGGCTGTGGCCAGATACTCT
ACTGGTGGCGCTGGTGATGGAGGTAAAGGTGGAGGAGGTTCCGGACTCAGATCTCGAGCTCAAGCTTCGA
ATTCTGCAGTCGACGGTACCGCGGGCCCGGGATCCACCGGATCTAGATAACTGATCATAATCAGCCATAC
CACATTTGTAGAGGTTTTACTTGCTTTAAA
