[The description below was written by a language model from this plasmid's Addgene catalogue record.]
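Description:
mKind2-C1 is an empty mammalian expression backbone of about 4.75 kb, built in the "C1" cloning-vector format for making fluorescent protein fusions. The vector carries the coding sequence for mKind2 as a backbone-encoded tag positioned at the N terminus of any inserted protein. In the C1 arrangement, a gene of interest is cloned downstream of and in frame with the fluorescent protein, so the partner is attached to the C terminus of mKind2. No insert is present in the deposited plasmid. It is propagated in bacteria as a high-copy plasmid under kanamycin selection. In mammalian cells, a neomycin resistance marker allows selection of stable transfectants with G418.

The record gives spectral values of 580 nm for excitation and 515 nm for emission. As listed, the excitation wavelength is longer than the emission wavelength, which is unusual for a conventional fluorophore. This may reflect a photoswitchable or photoconvertible protein, or a transposition in the entry, and the record does not clarify which, so the values should be treated with caution. The depositor notes that no sequence information is available, and no feature table accompanies the entry. The promoter driving mKind2, the polyadenylation signal, the replication origins and the composition of the multiple cloning site are therefore not stated and cannot be confirmed here.

The construct's typical use is to tag a protein of interest at its N terminus with mKind2 for live-cell imaging and localization studies in transfected mammalian cells. The unmodified vector can serve as an untargeted fluorescent protein control.
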