Addgene plasmid #54832: mKind2-C1
Purpose: (Empty Backbone) Localization: C1 Cloning Vector, Excitation: 580, Emission: 515
Depositing lab: Michael Davidson. Depositing organization: Florida State University, Tallahassee.
Backbone
  Vector backbone: mKind2-C1
  Backbone size (bp): 4750
  Vector type: Mammalian Expression
  Selectable markers: Neomycin (select with G418)
  Tag / fusion protein: mKind2 (N terminal on backbone)
Growth in bacteria
  Bacterial resistance: Kanamycin, 50 μg/mL
  Growth temperature: 37°C
  Growth strain: DH5alpha
  Copy number: High Copy
Gene/Insert
  Gene/Insert name: None
  Tag / fusion protein: mKind2 (N terminal on backbone)
Terms and licenses: Academic/Nonprofit Terms; Industry Terms
Depositor comments: No Sequence Information . Excitation = 580; Emission = 515
How to cite: mKind2-C1 was a gift from Michael Davidson (Addgene plasmid # 54832 ; http://n2t.net/addgene:54832 ; RRID:Addgene_54832)
